>Addgene plasmid #88306 | pDONR223-ZNF410 | depositor partial sequence | sequence record 171910 | insert
ATGTTATCAGATGAGTTAGAATCCAAACCAGAGCTCCTGGTACAGTTTGTTCAGAATACGTCCATCCCAT
TGGGACAGGGGCTTGTAGAATCAGAAGCTAAAGATATTACTTGCTTGTCCCTCCTTCCCGTGACTGAAGC
CTCAGAATGCAGTCGGCTAATGTTACCAGATGATACTACAAATCATTCTAACTCCTCCAAGGAGGTCCCT
TCCTCAGCTGTTTTGAGAAGCCTTCGGGTGAATGTGGGTCCAGACGGAGAGGAGACGAGAGCTCAGACTG
TACAGAAATCCCCGGAGTTTTTGTCCACTTCAGAGTCTTCTAGCTTGTTGCAAGATCTACAGCCAAGTGA
TAGCACTTCTTTTATTCTTCTTAACCTAACAAGAGCAGGTCTGGGCTCTTCAGCTGAGCACTTAGTGTTT
GTACAGGATGAGGCAGAAGATTCAGGGAATGATTTCCTCTCCAGTGAGAGCACAGACAGTAGCATTCCAT
GGTTCCTCCGGGTTCAGGAGTTGGCCCATGACAGTTTGATTGCTGCTACTCGTGCACAACTGGCAAAGAA
TGCAAAAACCAGCAGCAATGGAGAAAATGTCCACCTTGGTTCTGGTGATGGGCAGTCAAAAGATTCTGGG
CCCCTTCCTCAAGTGGAAAAGAAGCTCAAGTGTACAGTTGAAGGTTGTGACCGGACATTTGTATGGCCAG
CTCACTTTAAATACCACCTCAAGACTCATCGAAATGACCGCTCCTTCATCTGTCCTGCAGAAGGTTGTGG
GAAAAGCTTCTATGTGCTGCAGAGGCTGAAGGTGCACATGAGGACCCACAATGGAGAGAAGCCCTTTATG
TGCCATGAGTCTGGCTGTGGTAAGCAGTTTACTACAGCTGGAAACCTGAAGAACCACCGGCGCATCCACA
CAGGAGAGAAACCTTTCCTTTGTGAAGCCCAAGGATGTGGCCGTTCCTTTGCTGAGTATTCTAGCCTCCG
AAAACATCTGGTGGTTCACTCAGGAGAGAAGCCTCATCAGTGCCAAGTCTGTGGGAAGACCTTCTCTCAG
AGTGGAAGCAGGAATGTGCATATGAGAAAGCATCACCTGCAGCTGGGAGCAGCTGGGAGTCAAGAGCAGG
AGCAAACTGAGGTGCTTGCTGAAGGATCCCCACGTTCCCTGTCTTCAGTGCCTGATGTGACACATCACCT
GGTGACCATGCAGTCAGGGAGGCAATCATATGAAGTTTCTGTCTTAACTGCAGTAAATCCACAAGAGTTA
CTAAACCAAGGAGATTTAACTGAAAGACGGACATGA
