[The description below was written by a language model from this plasmid's Addgene catalogue record.]
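Description:
pDONR223-ZNF410 is a Gateway donor-type (entry) plasmid built on the Invitrogen pDONR223 backbone, which the record lists as about 3 kb without insert. It is maintained as a high-copy plasmid in E. coli under spectinomycin selection. The record does not include a feature table, so the origin of replication and the exact recombination sites flanking the insert are not itemised. As a product of Gateway cloning into a pDONR vector, the open reading frame would be expected to sit between attL-type sites that allow LR recombination into compatible destination vectors. M13 forward and reverse primer sites flank the insert for sequence verification.

The payload is the human ZNF410 coding sequence (also known as APA-1 or APA1), a zinc finger transcription factor, with a recorded insert size of 1296 bp. The last nucleotide of the stop codon has been removed, so the reading frame stays open at the 3′ end and can be fused in frame to C-terminal tags or reporters supplied by a destination vector. No promoter for expressing the insert is stated, in keeping with its role as a shuttle clone rather than an expression construct. Expression elements, tags and host-specific markers come from whichever destination vector receives the ORF.

The plasmid belongs to the Human TFome Collection, a comprehensive library of human transcription factors assembled for cell fate engineering, and the depositor notes that it represents the ORFeome-derived subset of that collection. Its typical use is as a source clone for moving ZNF410 into expression vectors for overexpression or screening studies.
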