Addgene plasmid #88306: pDONR223-ZNF410
Purpose: Donor Vector containing ZNF410 transcription factor, part of the Human TFome Collection
Depositing lab: Marc Vidal. Depositing organization: Dana-Farber Cancer Institute. Publication: A comprehensive library of human transcription factors for cell fate engineering. Ng AHM, Khoshakhlagh P, Rojo Arias JE, Pasquini G, Wang K, Swiersy A, Shipman SL, Appleton E, Kiaee K, Kohman RE, Vernet A, Dysart M, Leeper K, Saylor W, Huang JY, Graveline A, Taipale J, Hill DE, Vidal M, Melero-Martin JM, Busskamp V, Church GM. Nat Biotechnol. 2021 Apr;39(4):510-519. doi: 10.1038/s41587-020-0742-6. Epub 2020 Nov 30. PubMed 33257861.
Backbone
  Vector backbone: pDONR223
  Backbone manufacturer: Invitrogen
  Backbone size w/o insert (bp): 3000
  Vector type: Gateway Donor Vector
Growth in bacteria
  Bacterial resistance: Spectinomycin, 50 μg/mL
  Growth temperature: 37°C
  Growth strain: DH5alpha
  Copy number: High Copy
Gene/Insert
  Gene/Insert name: ZNF410
  Species: H. sapiens (human)
  Insert size (bp): 1296
  Mutation: Last nucleotide of stop codon removed to allow for Gateway C-terminal fusions
  Entrez Gene: ZNF410 (a.k.a. APA-1, APA1)
  Cloning method: Gateway Cloning
  Sequencing primers: 5′ M13F(-21); 3′ M13R
Terms and licenses: Academic/Nonprofit Terms; Industry Terms: Not Available to Industry
Depositor comments: Represents the ORFeome subset of the TFome
How to cite: pDONR223-ZNF410 was a gift from Marc Vidal (Addgene plasmid # 88306 ; http://n2t.net/addgene:88306 ; RRID:Addgene_88306)
